>Addgene plasmid #241129 | pDMJ2-SARS-CoV-2-Spike (XBB-8a) | addgene full sequence | sequence record 486353 | Addgene NGS Result
ATGTTCGTGTTTCTGGTTCTTCTTCCCCTGGTGTCTAGTCAGTGCGTCAACTTGATCACGCGAACACAGA
GCTACACCAATTCCTTTACACGAGGCGTCTACTATCCCGACAAGGTGTTCCGAAGCAGTGTTTTGCACTC
CACGCAGGACCTTTTCTTGCCCTTCTTCTCAAATGTGACTTGGTTTCATGCAATACACGTATCCGGGACT
AATGGCACTAAGAGATTCGACAATCCCGCCTTGCCTTTTAACGACGGCGTGTATTTTGCCAGTACAGAAA
AGAGCAATATTATCCGGGGATGGATCTTCGGCACGACTCTGGATAGTAAAACACAATCCCTGCTGATCGT
GAATAATGCGACAAACGTCGTCATAAAAGTCTGCGAGTTCCAGTTCTGCAACGACCCTTTCCTCGACGTG
TACCAGAACAACAATAAATCTTGGATGGAACGGGAGTTTCGCGTGTACTCCAGTGCAAATAACTGTACTT
TTGAGTACGTAAGCCAGCCTTTCCTGATGGACCTCGAAGGGAAAGAGGGGAACTTTAAGAACCTGCGCGA
ATTCGTGTTCAAGAACATCGACGGTTATTTTAAAATATACAGCAAGCACACCCCTATTAACCTGGGCAGA
GATTTGCCACAAGGTTTTAGCGCCCTGGAACCCCTCGTGGACCTTCCTATCGGCATCAACATCACGCGCT
TCCAAACTCTGCTCGCACTGCATCGGTCTTATCTGACCCCTGGAGATTCATCCTCAGGATGGACCGCGGG
TGCTGCTGCATATTATGTGGGATATCTGCAGCCTAGGACCTTCCTGCTCAAATACAACGAGAACGGCACC
ATCACTGACGCTGTTGATTGCGCGCTGGACCCATTGTCTGAAACCAAATGCACACTGAAAAGCTTCACAG
TCGAGAAGGGCATTTACCAGACGAGCAACTTCAGAGTTCAGCCCACAGAGAGCATCGTTCGCTTCCCCAA
CATTACCAATTTGTGCCCATTCGACGAGGTCTTTAACGCAACTAAGTTTGCCAGTGTTTACGCCTGGAAC
AGGAAACGGATATCCAATTGCGTGGCCGATTACAGCGTAATCTACAATTTCGCTCCCTTTTTCGCCTTTA
AATGCTACGGTGTCTCCCCTACGAAGCTGAATGATCTGTGCTTTACTAATGTCTATGCGGACAGCTTCGT
TATTAGAGGTAACGAGGTCAGCCAAATCGCCCCAGGGCAGACTGGAAACATAGCCGACTACAATTACAAA
CTGCCAGATGATTTCACCGGCTGCGTCATCGCCTGGAACTCCAATAAGCTCGATAGTAAACCCAGCGGCA
ATTACAACTATCGGTATAGGCTGTTTCGAAAGAGCAAGCTGAAACCTTTTGAGCGGGACATTTCAACAGA
GATCTACCAGGCCGGAAACAAGCCCTGCAACGGGGTCGCCGGGAGCAATTGTTACAGCCCGCTGCGGAGC
TATGGATTTCGGCCGACTTACGGCGTTGGCCACCAGCCATATCGGGTGGTGGTGCTGTCATTTGAGCTGC
TTCATGCGCCTGCTACAGTATGTGGGCCTAAACTGTCTACCAATCTGGTGAAAAATAAGTGCGTGAACTT
CAACTTCAATGGCCTCACCGGGACAGGCGTGTTGACAGAATCCAATAAGAAATTCCTGCCATTCCAGCAG
TTCGGCAGGGATATCGCAGACACGACCGATGCGGTGCGAGATCCCCAGACATTGGAGATTCTGGACATTA
CTCCTTGTTCTTTTGGAGGAGTGAGTGTTATTACTCCCGGCACAAATACCTCAAATCAAGTCGCTGTGCT
GTATCAAGGTGTAAACTGTACCGAGGTCCCCGTGGCTATTCACGCCGACCAGCTGACCCCAACATGGCGG
GTATACAGCACCGGTTCTAATGTATTCCAGACCAGAGCCGGCTGCCTCATTGGAGCCGAGTACGTGAACA
ACTCTTATGAATGTGATATACCGATTGGAGCAGGTATCTGCGCCTCTTATCAGACCCAGACAAAGAGCCA
CAGAAGGGCTAGGAGCGTGGCCTCCCAGTCCATAATCGCCTATACAATGTCACTGGGGGCTGAAAATTCA
GTGGCATACAGTAACAACTCTATCGCTATCCCCACAAATTTTACCATCTCTGTGACTACAGAGATCCTGC
CAGTGTCTATGACTAAAACCTCCGTGGACTGTACCATGTACATCTGTGGTGATAGCACCGAATGTTCCAA
CCTGCTCCTGCAGTACGGCAGCTTCTGCACACAGCTGAAGAGGGCACTGACAGGAATCGCCGTCGAACAG
GATAAGAACACTCAGGAGGTGTTTGCGCAGGTTAAGCAGATTTACAAGACGCCACCAATCAAGTACTTCG
GTGGGTTCAATTTCTCTCAAATTCTGCCTGATCCTTCTAAGCCATCTAAGCGGAGCTTTATAGAGGATTT
GCTCTTTAATAAGGTGACCCTCGCCGATGCTGGATTTATTAAGCAGTATGGCGACTGTTTGGGAGACATT
GCTGCTCGCGATCTGATATGTGCCCAGAAATTCAACGGGCTGACCGTACTCCCACCGCTGCTCACTGATG
AGATGATCGCACAATATACCAGCGCCCTGCTGGCCGGCACTATTACATCCGGCTGGACGTTCGGAGCAGG
AGCCGCACTGCAAATACCTTTTGCCATGCAGATGGCATATCGCTTCAATGGGATCGGGGTGACCCAGAAC
GTCCTGTACGAAAACCAGAAACTTATCGCTAACCAGTTCAATTCCGCCATTGGTAAAATCCAGGACAGCT
TGAGTTCCACAGCCAGCGCCCTCGGGAAATTGCAAGATGTAGTCAATCACAATGCACAAGCCCTGAATAC
TCTCGTCAAGCAACTGTCATCCAAGTTCGGTGCTATATCCTCCGTGCTGAATGATATCCTTAGTAGATTG
GATAAGGTGGAGGCAGAAGTCCAGATCGACCGGCTTATTACTGGAAGGCTGCAGAGTCTGCAGACGTACG
TCACGCAGCAGCTTATCAGAGCCGCCGAGATTAGAGCATCTGCGAATCTGGCTGCTACAAAGATGAGTGA
ATGCGTGCTCGGGCAATCAAAGCGGGTCGACTTTTGTGGGAAGGGGTACCACCTCATGAGCTTCCCCCAA
TCCGCCCCACATGGCGTTGTGTTCCTGCATGTTACTTACGTTCCCGCTCAAGAGAAGAACTTTACTACCG
CTCCGGCGATCTGCCACGACGGTAAGGCACACTTTCCACGCGAAGGCGTCTTTGTTAGCAATGGAACACA
CTGGTTTGTTACCCAGAGGAACTTTTATGAGCCCCAGATAATCACAACCGACAACACATTCGTATCTGGG
AACTGTGACGTAGTTATTGGGATCGTGAACAACACCGTGTACGATCCTCTCCAACCGGAACTTGACTCTT
TCAAGGAGGAACTGGATAAGTACTTTAAGAATCACACCTCACCCGATGTTGACCTCGGCGACATTTCAGG
AATTAATGCTAGCGTGGTGAACATCCAGAAAGAGATTGATAGACTTAACGAAGTGGCCAAGAACCTCAAC
GAATCACTTATTGACCTGCAGGAGCTGGGAAAATATGAGCAGTACATTAAATGGCCTTGGTACATTTGGC
TGGGCTTTATAGCAGGCCTGATCGCTATCGTCATGGTGACCATCATGCTTTGTTGTATGACTAGCTGCTG
CAGCTGCCTCAAGGGCTGTTGTAGCTGCGGCTCTTGCTGTAAATAATGATGAGGATCCAGATCTGCTGTG
CCTTCTAGTTGCCAGCCATCTGTTGTTTGCCCCTCCCCCGTGCCTTCCTTGACCCTGGAAGGTGCCACTC
CCACTGTCCTTTCCTAATAAAATGAGGAAATTGCATCGCATTGTCTGAGTAGGTGTCATTCTATTCTGGG
GGGTGGGGTGGGGCAGGACAGCAAGGGGGAGGATTGGGAAGACAATAGCAGGCATGCTGGGGATGCGGTG
GGCTCTATGGGTACCCAGGTGCTGAAGAATTGACCCGGTTCCTCCTGGGCCAGAAAGAAGCAGGCACATC
CCCTTCTCTGTGACACACCCTGTCCACGCCCCTGGTTCTTAGTTCCAGCCCCACTCATAGGACACTCATA
GCTCAGGAGGGCTCCGCCTTCAATCCCACCCGCTAAAGTACTTGGAGCGGTCTCTCCCTCCCTCATCAGC
CCACCAAACCAAACCTAGCCTCCAAGAGTGGGAAGAAATTAAAGCAAGATAGGCTATTAAGTGCAGAGGG
AGAGAAAATGCCTCCAACATGTGAGGAAGTAATGAGAGAAATCATAGAATTTTAAGGCCATGATTTAAGG
CCAATCGGAAAGAACATGTGAGCAAAAGGCCAGCAAAAGGCCAGGAACCGTAAAAAGGCCGCGTTGCTGG
CGTTTTTCCATAGGCTCCGCCCCCCTGACGAGCATCACAAAAATCGACGCTCAAGTCAGAGGTGGCGAAA
CCCGACAGGACTATAAAGATACCAGGCGTTTCCCCCTGGAAGCTCCCTCGTGCGCTCTCCTGTTCCGACC
CTGCCGCTTACCGGATACCTGTCCGCCTTTCTCCCTTCGGGAAGCGTGGCGCTTTCTCATAGCTCACGCT
GTAGGTATCTCAGTTCGGTGTAGGTCGTTCGCTCCAAGCTGGGCTGTGTGCACGAACCCCCCGTTCAGCC
CGACCGCTGCGCCTTATCCGGTAACTATCGTCTTGAGTCCAACCCGGTAAGACACGACTTATCGCCACTG
GCAGCAGCCACTGGTAACAGGATTAGCAGAGCGAGGTATGTAGGCGGTGCTACAGAGTTCTTGAAGTGGT
GGCCTAACTACGGCTACACTAGAAGAACAGTATTTGGTATCTGCGCTCTGCTGAAGCCAGTTACCTTCGG
AAAAAGAGTTGGTAGCTCTTGATCCGGCAAACAAACCACCGCTGGTAGCGGTGGTTTTTTTGTTTGCAAG
CAGCAGATTACGCGCAGAAAAAAAGGATCTCAAGAAGATCCTTTGATCTTTTCTACGGGGTCTGACGCTC
AGTGGAACGAAAACTCACGTTAAGGGATTTTGGTCATGAGATTATCAAAAAGGATCTTCACCTAGATCCT
TTTAAATTAAAAATGAAGTTTTAAATCAATCTAAAGTATATATGAGTAAACTTGGTCTGACAGTTACCAA
TGCTTAATCAGTGAGGCACCTATCTCAGCGATCTGTCTATTTCGTTCATCCATAGTTGCCTGACTCCCCG
TCGTGTAGATAACTACGATACGGGAGGGCTTACCATCTGGCCCCAGTGCTGCAATGATACCGCGAGACCC
ACGCTCACCGGCTCCAGATTTATCAGCAATAAACCAGCCAGCCGGAAGGGCCGAGCGCAGAAGTGGTCCT
GCAACTTTATCCGCCTCCATCCAGTCTATTAATTGTTGCCGGGAAGCTAGAGTAAGTAGTTCGCCAGTTA
ATAGTTTGCGCAACGTTGTTGCCATTGCTACAGGCATCGTGGTGTCACGCTCGTCGTTTGGTATGGCTTC
ATTCAGCTCCGGTTCCCAACGATCAAGGCGAGTTACATGATCCCCCATGTTGTGCAAAAAAGCGGTTAGC
TCCTTCGGTCCTCCGATCGTTGTCAGAAGTAAGTTGGCCGCAGTGTTATCACTCATGGTTATGGCAGCAC
TGCATAATTCTCTTACTGTCATGCCATCCGTAAGATGCTTTTCTGTGACTGGTGAGTACTCAACCAAGTC
ATTCTGAGAATAGTGTATGCGGCGACCGAGTTGCTCTTGCCCGGCGTCAATACGGGATAATACCGCGCCA
CATAGCAGAACTTTAAAAGTGCTCATCATTGGAAAACGTTCTTCGGGGCGAAAACTCTCAAGGATCTTAC
CGCTGTTGAGATCCAGTTCGATGTAACCCACTCGTGCACCCAACTGATCTTCAGCATCTTTTACTTTCAC
CAGCGTTTCTGGGTGAGCAAAAACAGGAAGGCAAAATGCCGCAAAAAAGGGAATAAGGGCGACACGGAAA
TGTTGAATACTCATACTCTTCCTTTTTCAATATTATTGAAGCATTTATCAGGGTTATTGTCTCATGAGCG
GATACATATTTGAATGTATTTAGAAAAATAAACAAATAGGGGTTCCGCGCACATTTCCCCGAAAAGTGCC
ACCTGACGTCCCAATGATTGCACCATATGCGGTGTGAAATACCGCACAGATGCGTAAGGAGAAAATACCG
CATCAGATTGGCTATTGGCCATTGCATACGTTGTATCCATATCATAATATGTACATTTATATTGGCTCAT
GTCCAACATTACCGCCATGTTGACATTGATTATTGACTAGTTATTAATAGTAATCAATTACGGGGTCATT
AGTTCATAGCCCATATATGGAGTTCCGCGTTACATAACTTACGGTAAATGGCCCGCCTGGCTGACCGCCC
AACGACCCCCGCCCATTGACGTCAATAATGACGTATGTTCCCATAGTAACGCCAATAGGGACTTTCCATT
GACGTCAATGGGTGGAGTATTTACGGTAAACTGCCCACTTGGCAGTACATCAAGTGTATCATATGCCAAG
TACGCCCCCTATTGACGTCAATGACGGTAAATGGCCCGCCTGGCATTATGCCCAGTACATGACCTTATGG
GACTTTCCTACTTGGCAGTACATCTACGTATTAGTCATCGCTATTACCATGGTGATGCGGTTTTGGCAGT
ACATCAATGGGCGTGGATAGCGGTTTGACTCACGGGGATTTCCAAGTCTCCACCCCATTGACGTCAATGG
GAGTTTGTTTTGGCACCAAAATCAACGGGACTTTCCAAAATGTCGTAACAACTCCGCCCCATTGACGCAA
ATGGGCGGTAGGCGTGTACGGTGGGAGGTCTATATAAGCAGAGCTCGTTTAGTGAACCGTCAGATCGCCT
GGAGACGCCATCCACGCTGTTTTGACCTCCATAGAAGACACCGGGACCGATCCAGCCTCCATCGGCTCGC
ATCTCTCCTTCACGCGCCCGCCGCCCTACCTGAGGCCGCCATCCACGCCGGTTGAGTCGCGTTCTGCCGC
CTCCCGCCTGTGGTGCCTCCTGAACTGCGTCCGCCGTCTAGGTAAGTTTAAAGCTCAGGTCGAGACCGGG
CCTTTGTCCGGCGCTCCCTTGGAGCCTACCTAGACTCAGCCGGCTCTCCACGCTTTGCCTGACCCTGCTT
GCTCAACTCTAGTTAACGGTGGAGGGCAGTGTAGTCTGAGCAGTACTCGTTGCTGCCGCGCGCGCCACCA
GACATAATAGCTGACAGACTAACAGACTGTTCCTTTCCATGGGTCTTTTCTGCAGTCACCGTCGTCGACA
CGTGTGATCAGATATCGCGGCCGCTCTAGA
Features (pLannotate 1.2.2; 10 found; start..end, strand, type, name):
      1..3753    +  CDS            S: SPIKE_SARS2 - Experimental evidence at protein level: Swiss-Prot protein existence level 1. [Spike glycoprotein]: May down-regulate host tetherin (BST2) by lysosomal degradation, thereby counteracting its antiviral activity. From Severe acute respiratory syndrome coronavirus 2 (2019-nCoV) (SARS-CoV-2).
   3776..4000    +  polyA_signal   bGH poly(A) signal: bovine growth hormone polyadenylation signal
   4415..5003    -  rep_origin     ori: high-copy-number ColE1/pMB1/pBR322/pUC origin of replication
   5174..6034    -  CDS            AmpR: β-lactamase; bla; confers resistance to ampicillin, carbenicillin, and related antibiotics
   6035..6139    -  promoter       AmpR promoter: bla
   6179..6236    +  misc_feature   bom (fragment): basis of mobility region from pBR322
   6322..6701    +  enhancer       CMV enhancer: human cytomegalovirus immediate early enhancer
   6702..6905    +  promoter       CMV promoter: human cytomegalovirus (CMV) immediate early promoter
   6994..7221    +  LTR            5' LTR (truncated) (fragment): truncated 5' long terminal repeat (LTR) from human T-cell leukemia virus (HTLV) type 1
   7225..7335    +  intron         CMV intron (fragment): modified intron A from human cytomegalovirus
