[The description below was written by a language model from this plasmid's Addgene catalogue record and pLannotate feature annotations shown in this document.]
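Description:
pDMJ2-SARS-CoV-2-Spike (XBB-8a) is a 7,380 bp mammalian expression plasmid built on the pDMJ2 backbone that drives transient production of a SARS-CoV-2 spike glycoprotein variant for pseudotyping viral particles. In bacteria it is maintained through a high-copy ColE1/pUC-type origin and selected with ampicillin via a β-lactamase gene under its native bla promoter; a short fragment of the pBR322 bom region is also annotated. No mammalian selection marker, reporter or epitope tag appears in the feature table.

The expression cassette begins with the human cytomegalovirus immediate-early enhancer and promoter, followed by a fragment of the HTLV-1 5' LTR and a fragment of modified CMV intron A. These are leader elements of the kind commonly placed downstream of a CMV promoter to improve transcript processing and translation. They sit immediately upstream of the spike open reading frame, which occupies about 3.75 kb at the start of the circular map and is terminated by the bovine growth hormone polyadenylation signal. The insert was made by gene synthesis and encodes an XBB-lineage-style spike designated XBB-8a. It carries a large set of substitutions and deletions relative to the reference protein, including N-terminal domain changes (for example the 24–26 deletion, G142D and the Y144 deletion), many receptor-binding domain changes (such as R346K, K417N, L452R, F486S, Q493R and N501Y), and D614G, P681H and several S2 substitutions.

The stated purpose is to supply spike in trans to make pseudotyped virus, and the associated publication concerns computationally designed proteins that mimic antibody immune evasion in viral evolution. The record does not specify which viral core or packaging system it is paired with.
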