Addgene plasmid #241129: pDMJ2-SARS-CoV-2-Spike (XBB-8a)
Purpose: Expresses SARS-CoV-2 spike (XBB-8a) protein for creating pseudotyped virus
Depositing lab: Jeremy Luban. Depositing organization: University of Massachusetts, Worcester. Publication: Computationally designed proteins mimic antibody immune evasion in viral evolution. Youssef N, Gurev S, Ghantous F, Brock KP, Jaimes JA, Thadani NN, Dauphin A, Sherman AC, Yurkovetskiy L, Soto D, Estanboulieh R, Kotzen B, Notin P, Kollasch AW, Cohen AA, Dross SE, Erasmus J, Fuller DH, Bjorkman PJ, Lemieux JE, Luban J, Seaman MS, Marks DS. Immunity. 2025 May 6:S1074-7613(25)00178-5. doi: 10.1016/j.immuni.2025.04.015. PubMed 40345199.
Backbone
  Vector backbone: pDMJ2
  Vector type: Mammalian Expression
Growth in bacteria
  Bacterial resistance: Ampicillin, 100 μg/mL
  Growth temperature: 37°C
  Growth strain: DH5alpha
  Copy number: High Copy
Gene/Insert
  Gene/Insert name: Spike (XBB-8a)
  Species: SARS-CoV-2
  Mutation: T19I,L24del,P25del,P26del,A27S,V83A,G142D,Y144del,H146Q,K147N,S155R,Q183E,V213G,G339D,R346K,L368I,S371F,S373P,S375F,T376A,D405N,R408S,K417N,N440K,V445P,G446S,L452R,N460K,S477N,T478K,E484A,F486S,F490S,Q493R,Q498R,N501Y,Y505H,K529L,D614G,H655Y,N679K,P681H,N764K,D796Y,Q954H,N969K
  Entrez Gene: S (a.k.a. GU280_gp02, spike glycoprotein)
  Cloning method: Gene Synthesis
Terms and licenses: Academic/Nonprofit Terms; Industry Terms: Not Available to Industry
How to cite: pDMJ2-SARS-CoV-2-Spike (XBB-8a) was a gift from Jeremy Luban (Addgene plasmid # 241129 ; http://n2t.net/addgene:241129 ; RRID:Addgene_241129)
